Addgene plasmid #74250: pDA186
Purpose: Intermediate cloning vector, with MCS2 containing inducible unstable peptide driven by pGPD1 (UbiY 2xNLSs SZ3).
Depositing lab: Serge Pelet. Depositing organization: Universite de Lausanne (UNIL). Publication: Real-time quantification of protein expression at the single-cell level via dynamic protein synthesis translocation reporters. Aymoz D, Wosika V, Durandau E, Pelet S. Nat Commun. 2016 Apr 21;7:11304. doi: 10.1038/ncomms11304. PubMed 27098003.
Backbone
  Vector backbone: pRS305
  Backbone size w/o insert (bp): 5053
  Total vector size (bp): 7088
  Modifications to backbone: The MCS was removed by PvuII digestion. The coding sequence is now flanked by AatII and SphI.
  Vector type: Bacterial Expression, Yeast Expression
Growth in bacteria
  Bacterial resistance: Ampicillin, 100 μg/mL
  Growth temperature: 37°C
  Growth strain: DH5alpha
  Copy number: Unknown
Gene/Insert
  Gene/Insert name: Inducible peptide of the dPSTR
  Species: S. cerevisiae (budding yeast)
  Insert size (bp): 2036
  Promoter: pGPD1
  Cloning method: Restriction Enzyme; 5′ cloning site AatII (not destroyed); 3′ cloning site SphI (not destroyed)
  Sequencing primers: 5′ T7; 3′ T3
Resource information
  A portion of this plasmid was derived from a plasmid made by: The SynZips were provided by the Keating lab.
Terms and licenses: Academic/Nonprofit Terms; Industry Terms: Not Available to Industry
Depositor comments: This intermediate cloning vector is used to change the measured promoter (here pGPD1), by cloning it between SacI (or AatII) and XbaI (or SpeI). The entire inducible peptide has to be inserted into a pSIV by cloning AatII / SphI (into pDA183 or pDA200 for instance). For more information, see Aymoz et al. Nat. Comm. 2016.
How to cite: pDA186 was a gift from Serge Pelet (Addgene plasmid # 74250 ; http://n2t.net/addgene:74250 ; RRID:Addgene_74250)
