[The description below was written by a language model from this plasmid's Addgene catalogue record and pLannotate feature annotations shown in this document.]
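Description:
pDA186 is an intermediate cloning vector built on the yeast integrative shuttle backbone pRS305, about 7.1 kb in total, from which the original multiple cloning site was removed by PvuII digestion. It is propagated in E. coli through a high-copy ColE1/pUC-type origin with ampicillin selection (AmpR under its own bla promoter) and also carries an f1 origin. The LEU2 gene with its native promoter provides leucine-prototrophy selection in S. cerevisiae. No yeast replication origin is annotated, consistent with the integrative pRS305 design.

The roughly 2 kb payload is the inducible, unstable peptide component of a dynamic protein synthesis translocation reporter (dPSTR), a system for following promoter activity in single living yeast cells in real time. According to the record, the cassette is driven by the GPD1 promoter and encodes "UbiY 2xNLSs SZ3". This is a ubiquitin moiety at the N-terminus, presumably exposing a destabilising residue after cleavage, followed by two nuclear localisation signals and the SynZip 3 heterodimerising coiled coil. The feature table identifies only the yeast ubiquitin coding sequence and a downstream CYC1 terminator; the GPD1 promoter, NLSs and SynZip are not annotated individually. T7 and T3 promoter sequences flank the cassette and serve as sequencing primer sites.

The plasmid is meant as a shuttle step rather than an end-use reporter. The measured promoter can be exchanged by cloning between SacI or AatII and XbaI or SpeI. The whole inducible-peptide cassette is then moved as an AatII/SphI fragment into a pSIV-type vector, such as pDA183 or pDA200.
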