Features (pLannotate 1.2.2; 19 found; start..end, strand, type, name):
      7..25      +  promoter       T7 promoter: promoter for bacteriophage T7 RNA polymerase
    101..122     +  promoter       HIS3 promoter (fragment): S. cerevisiae HIS3
   1040..1082    +  misc_feature   MCS (fragment): pBluescript multiple cloning site
   1082..1309    +  CDS            ubiquitin: Saccharomyces cerevisiae ubiquitin
   1742..1989    +  terminator     CYC1 terminator: S. cerevisiae CYC1; transcription terminator for CYC1
   2012..2029    -  promoter       T3 promoter (fragment): promoter for bacteriophage T3 RNA polymerase
   2099..2134    +  CDS            rop (fragment): Rop protein, which maintains plasmids at low copy number; rop
   2236..2286    +  misc_feature   bom (fragment): basis of mobility region from pBR322
   2299..2400    +  CDS            NFS1 (fragment): NFS1_YEAST - Also known as SPL1 From Saccharomyces cerevisiae (strain ATCC 204508 / S288c) (Baker's yeast).
   2762..3856    -  CDS            LEU2: 3-isopropylmalate dehydrogenase, required for leucine biosynthesis; S. cerevisiae LEU2; yeast auxotrophic marker
   3869..4273    -  promoter       LEU2 promoter: S. cerevisiae LEU2
   4413..4490    -  CDS            YO192_YEAST (fragment): Experimental evidence at protein level: Swiss-Prot protein existence level 1. From Saccharomyces cerevisiae (strain ATCC 204508 / S288c) (Baker's yeast).
   4520..4572    +  misc_feature   bom (fragment): basis of mobility region from pBR322
   4573..5028    -  rep_origin     f1 ori (sequence partly withheld): f1 bacteriophage origin of replication; arrow indicates direction of (+) strand synthesis
   5036..5105    -  CDS            lacZα (fragment): LacZα fragment of β-galactosidase; lacZ fragment
   5098..5156    -  CDS            lacI (fragment): lac repressor; lacI; The lac repressor binds to the lac operator to inhibit transcription in E. coli. This inhibition can be relieved by adding lactose or isopropyl-β-D-thiogalactopyranoside (IPTG).
   5339..5927    -  rep_origin     ori: high-copy-number ColE1/pMB1/pBR322/pUC origin of replication
   6098..6958    -  CDS            AmpR: β-lactamase; bla; confers resistance to ampicillin, carbenicillin, and related antibiotics
   6959..7063    -  promoter       AmpR promoter: bla
>Addgene plasmid #74250 | pDA186 | depositor full sequence | sequence record 139759 | pDA186 sequence 7088 bps
GACGTCTAATACGACTCACTATAGGGCGAATTGGAGCTCGAAGCCCGAAAGAGTTATCGTTACTCCGATT
ATTTTGTACAGCTGATGGGACCTTGCCGTCTTCATTTTTTTTTTTTCACCTATAGAGCCGGGCAGAGCTG
CCCGGCTTAACTAAGGGCCGGAAAAAAAACGGAAAAAAGAAAGCCAAGCGTGTAGACGTAGTATAACAGT
ATATCTGACACGCACGTGATGACCACGTAATCGCATCGCCCCTCACCTCTCATCTCTCACCGCTGACTCA
GCTTCACTAAAAAGGAAAATATATACTCTTTCCCAGGCAAGGTGACAGCGGTCCCCGTCTCCTCCACAAA
GGCCTCTCCTGGGGTTTGAGCAAGTCTAAGTTTACGTAGCATAAAAATTCTCGCATTGCGTCAAATAATA
AAAAAAGTAACCCCACTTCTACTTCTACATCGGAAAAACATTCCATTCACATATCGTCTTTGGCCTATCT
TGTTTTGTCCTCGGTAGATCAGGTCAGTACAAACGCAACACGAAAGAACAAAAAAAGAAGAAAAACAGAA
GGCCAAGACAGGGTCAATGAGACTGTTGTCCTCCTACTGTCCCTATGTCTCTGGCCGATCACGCGCCATT
GTCCCTCAGAAACAAATCAAACACCCACACCCCTGGCACCCAAAGTCCCCACCCACACCACCAATACGTA
AACGGGGCGCCCCCTGCAAGGCCCTCCTGCGCGCGGCCTCCCGCCTTGCTTCTCTCCCCTCCCTTTTCTT
TTTCCAGTTTTCCCTATTTTGTCCCTTTTTCCGCACAACAAGTATCAGAATGGGTTCATCAAATCTATCC
AACCTAATTCGCACGTAGACTGGCTTGGTATTGGCAGTTTCGCAGTTATATATATACTACCATGAGTGAA
ACTGTTACGTTACCTTAAATTCTTTCTCCCTTTAATTTTCTTTTATCTTACTCTCCTACATAAGACATCA
AGAAACAATTGTATATTGTACACCCCCCCTCCACAAACACAAATATTGATAATATAAAGTCTAGAACTAG
TGGATCCCCCGGGCTGCAGGAATTCGATATCATGCAGATTTTCGTCAAGACTTTGACCGGTAAAACCATA
ACATTGGAAGTTGAATCTTCCGATACCATCGACAACGTTAAGTCGAAAATTCAAGACAAGGAAGGTATCC
CTCCAGATCAACAAAGATTGATCTTTGCCGGTAAGCAGCTAGAAGACGGTAGAACGCTGTCTGATTACAA
CATTCAGAAGGAGTCCACCTTACATCTTGTGCTAAGGCTAAGAGGTGGTTACCATAAATCAGGTGCGTGG
CTGCTTCCAGTTAGTTTGGTAAAGAGAAAAACGACCCTAGCACCTAATACTCAAACAGCTTCCCCCAGGG
CTTTGGCCGATTCTTTAATGCAGGGAAAGCTTATGAGATCCGAACCCAAGAAGAAGCGGAAGGTGGGGGC
TGGTGCTGAACCCAAGAAGAAGCGGAAGGTGGGGGGATCTAGTGTCGACGGTGGCAGCAATCAAACTTCC
TTATATAAAAAAGCTGGAAGTGCCGCAGCACCTTTTACAATGGAATTTAAAAGATCTAACGAAGTTACCA
CTCTGGAGAATGACGCTGCGTTCATCGAAAATGAAAACGCTTACCTGGAAAAAGAAATCGCGCGTCTGCG
TAAAGAAAAAGCGGCGCTGCGCAACCGTCTGGCGCACAAAAAATGATAAGCTAGCCTCGAGTCATGTAAT
TAGTTATGTCACGCTTACATTCACGCCCTCCCCCCACATCCGCTCTAACCGAAAAGGAAGGAGTTAGACA
ACCTGAAGTCTAGGTCCCTATTTATTTTTTTATAGTTATGTTAGTATTAAGAACGTTATTTATATTTCAA
ATTTTTCTTTTTTTTCTGTACAGACGCGTGTACGCATGTAACATTATACTGAAAACCTTGCTTGAGAAGG
TTTTGGGACGCTCGAAGGCTTTAATTTGCGGCCGGTACCCAGCTTTTGTTCCCTTTAGTGAGGGTTAATG
CATGCTAAGAAACCATTATTATCATGACATTAACCTATAAAAATAGGCGTATCACGAGGCCCTTTCGTCT
CGCGCGTTTCGGTGATGACGGTGAAAACCTCTGACACATGCAGCTCCCGGAGACGGTCACAGCTTGTCTG
TAAGCGGATGCCGGGAGCAGACAAGCCCGTCAGGGCGCGTCAGCGGGTGTTGGCGGGTGTCGGGGCTGGC
TTAACTATGCGGCATCAGAGCAGATTGTACTGAGAGTGCACCATATCGACTACGTCGTAAGGCCGTTTCT
GACAGAGTAAAATTCTTGAGGGAACTTTCACCATTATGGGAAATGGTTCAAGAAGGTATTGACTTAAACT
CCATCAAATGGTCAGGTCATTGAGTGTTTTTTATTTGTTGTATTTTTTTTTTTTTAGAGAAAATCCTCCA
ATATCAAATTAGGAATCGTAGTTTCATGATTTTCTGTTACACCTAACTTTTTGTGTGGTGCCCTCCTCCT
TGTCAATATTAATGTTAAAGTGCAATTCTTTTTCCTTATCACGTTGAGCCATTAGTATCAATTTGCTTAC
CTGTATTCCTTTACTATCCTCCTTTTTCTCCTTCTTGATAAATGTATGTAGATTGCGTATATAGTTTCGT
CTACCCTATGAACATATTCCATTTTGTAATTTCGTGTCGTTTCTATTATGAATTTCATTTATAAAGTTTA
TGTACAAATATCATAAAAAAAGAGAATCTTTTTAAGCAAGGATTTTCTTAACTTCTTCGGCGACAGCATC
ACCGACTTCGGTGGTACTGTTGGAACCACCTAAATCACCAGTTCTGATACCTGCATCCAAAACCTTTTTA
ACTGCATCTTCAATGGCCTTACCTTCTTCAGGCAAGTTCAATGACAATTTCAACATCATTGCAGCAGACA
AGATAGTGGCGATAGGGTCAACCTTATTCTTTGGCAAATCTGGAGCAGAACCGTGGCATGGTTCGTACAA
ACCAAATGCGGTGTTCTTGTCTGGCAAAGAGGCCAAGGACGCAGATGGCAACAAACCCAAGGAACCTGGG
ATAACGGAGGCTTCATCGGAGATGATATCACCAAACATGTTGCTGGTGATTATAATACCATTTAGGTGGG
TTGGGTTCTTAACTAGGATCATGGCGGCAGAATCAATCAATTGATGTTGAACCTTCAATGTAGGGAATTC
GTTCTTGATGGTTTCCTCCACAGTTTTTCTCCATAATCTTGAAGAGGCCAAAACATTAGCTTTATCCAAG
GACCAAATAGGCAATGGTGGCTCATGTTGTAGGGCCATGAAAGCGGCCATTCTTGTGATTCTTTGCACTT
CTGGAACGGTGTATTGTTCACTATCCCAAGCGACACCATCACCATCGTCTTCCTTTCTCTTACCAAAGTA
AATACCTCCCACTAATTCTCTGACAACAACGAAGTCAGTACCTTTAGCAAATTGTGGCTTGATTGGAGAT
AAGTCTAAAAGAGAGTCGGATGCAAAGTTACATGGTCTTAAGTTGGCGTACAATTGAAGTTCTTTACGGA
TTTTTAGTAAACCTTGTTCAGGTCTAACACTACCGGTACCCCATTTAGGACCACCCACAGCACCTAACAA
AACGGCATCAACCTTCTTGGAGGCTTCCAGCGCCTCATCTGGAAGTGGGACACCTGTAGCATCGATAGCA
GCACCACCAATTAAATGATTTTCGAAATCGAACTTGACATTGGAACGAACATCAGAAATAGCTTTAAGAA
CCTTAATGGCTTCGGCTGTGATTTCTTGACCAACGTGGTCACCTGGCAAAACGACGATCTTCTTAGGGGC
AGACATAGGGGCAGACATTAGAATGGTATATCCTTGAAATATATATATATATTGCTGAAATGTAAAAGGT
AAGAAAAGTTAGAAAGTAAGACGATTGCTAACCACCTATTGGAAAAAACAATAGGTCCTTAAATAATATT
GTCAACTTCAAGTATTGTGATGCAAGCATTTAGTCATGAACGCTTCTCTATTCTATATGAAAAGCCGGTT
CCGGCCTCTCACCTTTCCTTTTTCTCCCAATTTTTCAGTTGAAAAAGGTATATGCGTCAGGCGACCTCTG
AAATTAACAAAAAATTTCCAGTCATCGAATTTGATTCTGTGCGATAGCGCCCCTGTGTGTTCTCGTTATG
TTGAGGAAAAAAATAATGGTTGCTAAGAGATTCGAACTCTTGCATCTTACGATACCTGAGTATTCCCACA
GTTAACTGCGGTCAAGATATTTCTTGAATCAGGCGCCTTAGACCGCTCGGCCAAACAACCAATTACTTGT
TGAGAAATAGAGTATAATTATCCTATAAATATAACGTTTTTGAACACACATGAACAAGGAAGTACAGGAC
AATTGATTTTGAAGAGAATGTGGATTTTGATGTAATTGTTGGGATTCCATTTTTAATAAGGCAATAATAT
TAGGTATGTGGATATACTAGAAGTTCTCCTCGACCGTCGATATGCGGTGTGAAATACCGCACAGATGCGT
AAGGAGAAAATACCGCATCAGGAAATTGTAAACGTTAATATTTTGTTAAAATTCGCGTTAAATTTTTGTT
AAATCAGCTCATTTTTTAACCAATAGGCCGAAATCGGCAAAATCCCTTATAAATCAAAAGAATAGACCGA
GATAGGGT
[37 nt withheld, positions 4699-4735]
AAAGAACGTGGACTCCAACGTCAAAGG
[49 nt withheld, positions 4763-4811]
T
[91 nt withheld, positions 4813-4903]
G
[124 nt withheld, positions 4905-5028]
CGCGCCATTCGCCATTCAGGCTGCGCAACTGTTGGGAAGGGCGATCGGTGCGGGCCTCTTCGCTATTACG
CCAGCTGCATTAATGAATCGGCCAACGCGCGGGGAGAGGCGGTTTGCGTATTGGGCGCTCTTCCGCTTCC
TCGCTCACTGACTCGCTGCGCTCGGTCGTTCGGCTGCGGCGAGCGGTATCAGCTCACTCAAAGGCGGTAA
TACGGTTATCCACAGAATCAGGGGATAACGCAGGAAAGAACATGTGAGCAAAAGGCCAGCAAAAGGCCAG
GAACCGTAAAAAGGCCGCGTTGCTGGCGTTTTTCCATAGGCTCGGCCCCCCTGACGAGCATCACAAAAAT
CGACGCTCAAGTCAGAGGTGGCGAAACCCGACAGGACTATAAAGATACCAGGCGTTCCCCCCTGGAAGCT
CCCTCGTGCGCTCTCCTGTTCCGACCCTGCCGCTTACCGGATACCTGTCCGCCTTTCTCCCTTCGGGAAG
CGTGGCGCTTTCTCAATGCTCACGCTGTAGGTATCTCAGTTCGGTGTAGGTCGTTCGCTCCAAGCTGGGC
TGTGTGCACGAACCCCCCGTTCAGCCCGACCGCTGCGCCTTATCCGGTAACTATCGTCTTGAGTCCAACC
CGGTAAGACACGACTTATCGCCACTGGCAGCAGCCACTGGTAACAGGATTAGCAGAGCGAGGTATGTAGG
CGGTGCTACAGAGTTCTTGAAGTGGTGGCCTAACTACGGCTACACTAGAAGGACAGTATTTGGTATCTGC
GCTCTGCTGAAGCCAGTTACCTTCGGAAAAAGAGTTGGTAGCTCTTGATCCGGCAAACAAACCACCGCTG
GTAGCGGTGGTTTTTTTGTTTGCAAGCAGCAGATTACGCGCAGAAAAAAAGGATCTCAAGAAGATCCTTT
GATCTTTTCTACGGGGTCTGACGCTCAGTGGAACGAAAACTCACGTTAAGGGATTTTGGTCATGAGATTA
TCAAAAAGGATCTTCACCTAGATCCTTTTAAATTAAAAATGAAGTTTTAAATCAATCTAAAGTATATATG
AGTAAACTTGGTCTGACAGTTACCAATGCTTAATCAGTGAGGCACCTATCTCAGCGATCTGTCTATTTCG
TTCATCCATAGTTGCCTGACTGCCCGTCGTGTAGATAACTACGATACGGGAGGGCTTACCATCTGGCCCC
AGTGCTGCAATGATACCGCGAGACCCACGCTCACCGGCTCCAGATTTATCAGCAATAAACCAGCCAGCCG
GAAGGGCCGAGCGCAGAAGTGGTCCTGCAACTTTATCCGCCTCCATCCAGTCTATTAATTGTTGCCGGGA
AGCTAGAGTAAGTAGTTCGCCAGTTAATAGTTTGCGCAACGTTGTTGCCATTGCTACAGGCATCGTGGTG
TCACGCTCGTCGTTTGGTATGGCTTCATTCAGCTCCGGTTCCCAACGATCAAGGCGAGTTACATGATCCC
CCATGTTGTGAAAAAAAGCGGTTAGCTCCTTCGGTCCTCCGATCGTTGTCAGAAGTAAGTTGGCCGCAGT
GTTATCACTCATGGTTATGGCAGCACTGCATAATTCTCTTACTGTCATGCCATCCGTAAGATGCTTTTCT
GTGACTGGTGAGTACTCAACCAAGTCATTCTGAGAATAGTGTATGCGGCGACCGAGTTGCTCTTGCCCGG
CGTCAATACGGGATAATACCGCGCCACATAGCAGAACTTTAAAAGTGCTCATCATTGGAAAACGTTCTTC
GGGGCGAAAACTCTCAAGGATCTTACCGCTGTTGAGATCCAGTTCGATGTAACCCACTCGTGCACCCAAC
TGATCTTCAGCATCTTTTACTTTCACCAGCGTTTCTGGGTGAGCAAAAACAGGAAGGCAAAATGCCGCAA
AAAAGGGAATAAGGGCGACACGGAAATGTTGAATACTCATACTCTTCCTTTTTCAATATTATTGAAGCAT
TTATCAGGGTTATTGTCTCATGAGCGGATACATATTTGAATGTATTTAGAAAAATAAACAAATAGGGGTT
CCGCGCACATTTCCCCGAAAAGTGCCACCT
