>Addgene plasmid #74250 | pDA186 | addgene partial sequence | sequence record 141861 | CYC1 5'-GCGTGAATGTAAGCGTGAC-3'
GTGCGCCAGACGGTTGCGCAGCGCCGCTTTTTCTTTACGCAGACGCGCGATTTCTTTTTCCAGGTAAGCG
TTTTCATTTTCGATGAACGCAGCGTCATTCTCCAGAGTGGTAACTTCGTTAGATCTTTTAAATTCCATTG
TAAAAGGTGCTGCGGCACTTCCAGCTTTTTTATATAAGGAAGTTTGATTGCTGCCACCGTCGACACTAGA
TCCCCCCACCTTCCGCTTCTTCTTGGGTTCAGCACCAGCCCCCACCTTCCGCTTCTTCTTGGGTTCGGAT
CTCATAAGCTTTCCCTGCATTAAAGAATCGGCCAAAGCCCTGGGGGAAGCTGTTTGAGTATTAGGTGCTA
GGGTCGTTTTTCTCTTTACCAAACTAACTGGAAGCAGCCACGCACCTGATTTATGGTAACCACCTCTTAG
CCTTAGCACAAGATGTAAGGTGGACTCCTTCTGAATGTTGTAATCAGACAGCGTTCTACCGTCTTCTAGC
TGCTTACCGGCAAAGATCAATCTTTGTTGATCTGGAGGGATACCTTCCTTGTCTTGAATTTTCGACTTAA
CGTTGTCGATGGTATCGGAAGATTCAACTTCCAATGTTATGGTTTTACCGGTCAAAGTCTTGACGAAAAT
CTGCATGATATCGAATTCCTGCAGCCCGGGGGATCCACTAGTTCTAGACTTTATATTATCAATATTTGTG
TTTGTGGAGGG
