>Addgene plasmid #74250 | pDA186 | addgene partial sequence | sequence record 142140 | pBluescript-SK 5'-tctagaactagtggatc-3'
AACCATAACATTGGAAGTTGAATCTTCCGATACCATCGACAACGTTAAGTCGAAAATTCAAGACAAGGAA
GGTATCCCTCCAGATCAACAAAGATTGATCTTTGCCGGTAAGCAGCTAGAAGACGGTAGAACGCTGTCTG
ATTACAACATTCAGAAGGAGTCCACCTTACATCTTGTGCTAAGGCTAAGAGGTGGTTACCATAAATCAGG
TGCGTGGCTGCTTCCAGTTAGTTTGGTAAAGAGAAAAACGACCCTAGCACCTAATACTCAAACAGCTTCC
CCCAGGGCTTTGGCCGATTCTTTAATGCAGGGAAAGCTTATGAGATCCGAACCCAAGAAGAAGCGGAAGG
TGGGGGCTGGTGCTGAACCCAAGAAGAAGCGGAAGGTGGGGGGATCTAGTGTCGACGGTGGCAGCAATCA
AACTTCCTTATATAAAAAAGCTGGAAGTGCCGCAGCACCTTTTACAATGGAATTTAAAAGATCTAACGAA
GTTACCACTCTGGAGAATGACGCTGCGTTCATCGAAAATGAAAACGCTTACCTGGAAAAAGAAATCGCGC
GTCTGCGTAAAGAAAAAGCGGCGCTGCGCAACCGTCTGGCGCACAAAAAATGATAAGCTAGCCTCGAGTC
ATGTAATTAGTTATGTCACGCTTACATTCACGCCCTCCCCCCACATCCGCTCTAACCGAAAAGGAAGGAG
TTAGACAACCTGAAGTCTAGGTCCCTATTTATTT
